Addgene plasmid #140880: EGFP-Rab8a in pCSDEST2
Purpose: Expression of zebrafish GFP-tagged Rab8a in mammalian cells.
Depositing lab: Rob Parton. Depositing organization: University of Queensland, Institute for Molecular Bioscience. Publication: In vivo cell biological screening identifies an endocytic capture mechanism for T-tubule formation. Hall TE, Martel N, Ariotti N, Xiong Z, Lo HP, Ferguson C, Rae J, Lim YW, Parton RG. Nat Commun. 2020 Jul 24;11(1):3711. doi: 10.1038/s41467-020-17486-w. PubMed 32709891.
Backbone
  Vector backbone: pCSDEST2 (Addgene 22424)
  Vector type: Mammalian Expression
Growth in bacteria
  Bacterial resistance: Ampicillin, 100 μg/mL
  Growth temperature: 37°C
  Growth strain: DH5alpha
  Copy number: High Copy
Gene/Insert
  Gene/Insert name: Rab8a
  Species: D. rerio (zebrafish)
  Entrez Gene: rab8a (a.k.a. ra, rab8, zgc:162699)
  Tag / fusion protein: EGFP (N terminal on insert)
Terms and licenses: Academic/Nonprofit Terms; Industry Terms: Not Available to Industry
How to cite: EGFP-Rab8a in pCSDEST2 was a gift from Rob Parton (Addgene plasmid # 140880 ; http://n2t.net/addgene:140880 ; RRID:Addgene_140880)
