[The description below was written by a language model from this plasmid's Addgene catalogue record and pLannotate feature annotations shown in this document.]
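Description:
EGFP-Rab8a in pCSDEST2 is a 5.5 kb mammalian expression plasmid built by multisite Gateway recombination into the pCSDEST2 destination backbone, a pCS2-type vector. It is maintained in E. coli as a high-copy plasmid through a ColE1/pUC-type origin and selected with ampicillin via the β-lactamase gene. An f1 origin and remnants of the lac promoter/operator, lacI and lacZα regions are also carried over from the parental cloning vector and have no role in expression of the insert.

The payload is zebrafish (D. rerio) rab8a fused at its N terminus to EGFP. Transcription is driven by the simian cytomegalovirus IE94 enhancer/promoter and terminated at an SV40 polyadenylation signal. The EGFP and Rab8a coding regions sit between attB1, attB2 and attB3 recombination scars, with the attB2 site lying between the two open reading frames and so apparently forming a short linker in the fusion protein. The annotation software matched the Rab8a coding sequence to the canine RAB8A protein, which reflects the strong conservation of this small GTPase rather than a different species of origin; the catalogue entry gives zebrafish. An SP6 promoter lies just upstream of the cassette, which in pCS2-style vectors permits in vitro synthesis of sense RNA, and a partial T7 promoter and a T3 promoter lie downstream in the reverse orientation.

Rab8a regulates polarized vesicular membrane trafficking, and the fluorescent fusion allows its subcellular localisation to be followed in live or fixed cells. The stated purpose is expression of GFP-tagged zebrafish Rab8a in mammalian cells, and the plasmid comes from a study that used in vivo cell biological screening to examine T-tubule formation.
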