Features (pLannotate 1.2.2; 19 found; start..end, strand, type, name):
     58..1035    +  promoter       CMV IE94 promoter: enhancer/promoter region of simian cytomegalovirus major immediate early transcription unit IE94
   1070..1088    +  promoter       SP6 promoter: promoter for bacteriophage SP6 RNA polymerase
   1143..1167    +  protein_bind   attB1: mutant version of attB; recombination site for the Gateway® BP reaction BP Clonase™
   1174..1890    +  CDS            EGFP: EGFP is a basic (constitutively fluorescent) green fluorescent protein published in 1996, derived from Aequorea victoria. It is reported to be a rapidly-maturing weak dimer with moderate acid sensitivity.
   1892..1916    -  protein_bind   attB2: mutant version of attB; recombination site for the Gateway® BP reaction BP Clonase™
   1918..2535    +  CDS            RAB8A: RAB8A_CANLF - Also known as MEL, RAB8. Experimental evidence at protein level: Swiss-Prot protein existence level 1. The small GTPases Rab are key regulators of intracellular membrane trafficking, from the formation of transport vesicles to their fusion with membranes. Rabs cycle between an inactive GDP-bound form and an active GTP-bound form that is able to recruit to membranes different sets of downstream effectors directly responsible for vesicle formation, movement, tethering and fusion. That Rab is involved in polarized vesicular trafficking and neurotransmitter release. Together with RAB
   2539..2559    -  protein_bind   attB3: mutant version of attB; core recombination site for the Gateway® BP reaction BP Clonase™
   2577..2594    -  promoter       T7 promoter (fragment): promoter for bacteriophage T7 RNA polymerase
   2599..2733    -  polyA_signal   SV40 poly(A) signal: SV40 polyadenylation signal
   2846..2864    -  promoter       T3 promoter: promoter for bacteriophage T3 RNA polymerase
   2909..2925    -  protein_bind   lac operator: The lac repressor binds to the lac operator to inhibit transcription in E. coli. This inhibition can be relieved by adding lactose or isopropyl-β-D-thiogalactopyranoside (IPTG). lac repressor encoded by lacI
   2933..2963    -  promoter       lac promoter: promoter for the E. coli lac operon
   2978..2999    -  protein_bind   CAP binding site: CAP binding activates transcription in the presence of cAMP. E. coli catabolite activator protein
   3012..3104    -  CDS            lacI (fragment): lac repressor; lacI; The lac repressor binds to the lac operator to inhibit transcription in E. coli. This inhibition can be relieved by adding lactose or isopropyl-β-D-thiogalactopyranoside (IPTG).
   3287..3875    -  rep_origin     ori: high-copy-number ColE1/pMB1/pBR322/pUC origin of replication
   4046..4906    -  CDS            AmpR: β-lactamase; bla; confers resistance to ampicillin, carbenicillin, and related antibiotics
   4907..5011    -  promoter       AmpR promoter: bla
   5064..5492    -  rep_origin     f1 ori (sequence partly withheld): f1 bacteriophage origin of replication; arrow indicates direction of (+) strand synthesis
   5497..51      -  CDS            lacZα (fragment) (across the origin): LacZα fragment of β-galactosidase; lacZ fragment
>Addgene plasmid #140880 | EGFP-Rab8a in pCSDEST2 | addgene full sequence | sequence record 325082 | Addgene NGS Result
CGCAACTGTTGGGAAGGGCGATCGGTGCGGGCCTCTTCGCTATTACGCCAGTCGACCGCCAATTCAATAT
GGCGTATATGGACTCATGCCAATTCAATATGGTGGATCTGGACCTGTGCCAATTCAATATGGCGTATATG
GACTCGTGCCAATTCAATATGGTGGATCTGGACCCCAGCCAATTCAATATGGCGGACTTGGCACCATGCC
AATTCAATATGGCGGACCTGGCACTGTGCCAACTGGGGAGGGGTCTACTTGGCACGGTGCCAAGTTTGAG
GAGGGGTCTTGGCCCTGTGCCAAGTCCGCCATATTGAATTGGCATGGTGCCAATAATGGCGGCCATATTG
GCTATATGCCAGGATCAATATATAGGCAATATCCAATATGGCCCTATGCCAATATGGCTATTGGCCAGGT
TCAATACTATGTATTGGCCCTATGCCATATAGTATTCCATATATGGGTTTTCCTATTGACGTAGATAGCC
CCTCCCAATGGGCGGTCCCATATACCATATATGGGGCTTCCTAATACCGCCCATAGCCACTCCCCCATTG
ACGTCAATGGTCTCTATATATGGTCTTTCCTATTGACGTCATATGGGCGGTCCTATTGACGTATATGGCG
CCTCCCCCATTGACGTCAATTACGGTAAATGGCCCGCCTGGCTCAATGCCCATTGACGTCAATAGGACCA
CCCACCATTGACGTCAATGGGATGGCTCATTGCCCATTCATATCCGTTCTCACGCCCCCTATTGACGTCA
ATGACGGTAAATGGCCCACTTGGCAGTACATCAATATCTATTAATAGTAACTTGGCAAGTACATTACTAT
TGGAAGTACGCCAGGGTACATTGGCAGTACTCCCATTGACGTCAATGGCGGTAAATGGCCCGCGATGGCT
GCCAAGTACATCCCCATTGACGTCAATGGGGAGGGGCAATGACGCAAATGGGCGTTCCATTGACGTAAAT
GGGCGGTAGGCGTGCCTAATGGGAGGTCTATATAAGCAATGCTCGTTTAGGGAACCGCCATTCTGCCTGG
GGACGTCGGAGCAAGCTTGATTTAGGTGACACTATAGAATACAAGCTACTTGTTCTTTTTGCAGGATCCC
ATCGATTCGAATTCAAGGATCAACAAGTTTGTACAAAAAAGCAGGCTGCCACCATGGTGAGCAAGGGCGA
GGAGCTGTTCACCGGGGTGGTGCCCATCCTGGTCGAGCTGGACGGCGACGTAAACGGCCACAAGTTCAGC
GTGTCCGGCGAGGGCGAGGGCGATGCCACCTACGGCAAGCTGACCCTGAAGTTCATCTGCACCACCGGCA
AGCTGCCCGTGCCCTGGCCCACCCTCGTGACCACCCTGACCTACGGCGTGCAGTGCTTCAGCCGCTACCC
CGACCACATGAAGCAGCACGACTTCTTCAAGTCCGCCATGCCCGAAGGCTACGTCCAGGAGCGCACCATC
TTCTTCAAGGACGACGGCAACTACAAGACCCGCGCCGAGGTGAAGTTCGAGGGCGACACCCTGGTGAACC
GCATCGAGCTGAAGGGCATCGACTTCAAGGAGGACGGCAACATCCTGGGGCACAAGCTGGAGTACAACTA
CAACAGCCACAACGTCTATATCATGGCCGACAAGCAGAAGAACGGCATCAAGGTGAACTTCAAGATCCGC
CACAACATCGAGGACGGCAGCGTGCAGCTCGCCGACCACTACCAGCAGAACACCCCCATCGGCGACGGCC
CCGTGCTGCTGCCCGACAACCACTACCTGAGCACCCAGTCCGCCCTGAGCAAAGACCCCAACGAGAAGCG
CGATCACATGGTCCTGCTGGAGTTCGTGACCGCCGCCGGGATCACTCTCGGCATGGACGAGCTGTACAAG
CACCCAGCTTTCTTGTACAAAGTGGTGGCGAAGACCTACGATTATTTGTTTAAACTGCTGTTAATCGGGG
ATTCCGGAGTCGGGAAGACCTGTGTGCTGTTCAGATTCTCAGAGGATGCCTTTAACTCGACATTTATCTC
GACGATAGGTATCGATTTCAAGATCAGGACAATAGAACTAGATGGCAAGAAGATAAAGTTACAGATATGG
GACACGGCAGGACAGGAACGATTTCGGACGATCACGACAGCATATTACAGAGGTGCAATGGGTATTATGC
TGGTTTATGATATCACCAATGAGAAGTCATTTGACAACATCAAAAACTGGATCCGAAACATAGAGGAGCA
TGCATCAGCTGATGTGGAAAAGATGATTTTGGGGAACAAATGTGACATTAATGAGAAGAGGCAGGTGTCT
AAAGACAGAGGCGAGAAGCTGGCGTTAGAGTACGGCATCAAGTTCATGGAGACAAGTGCAAAGGCTAATA
TCAACGTTGAGAATGCTTTCTTAACACTCGCCAGAGACATAAAAGCAAAGATGGACACAAAATTGGAGGG
AAACAATCCTCAGGGCAGCAACCACGGTGTGAAAATTACCACTGAACAGCCGAAAAAGAGCAGCTTCTTT
CGCTGTGTGCTACTGTGACAACTTTATTATACATAGTTGCACTCGAGCCTCTAGAACTATAGTGAGTCGT
ATTACGTAGATCCAGACATGATAAGATACATTGATGAGTTTGGACAAACCACAACTAGAATGCAGTGAAA
AAAATGCTTTATTTGTGAAATTTGTGATGCTATTGCTTTATTTGTAACCATTATAAGCTGCAATAAACAA
GTTAACAACAACAATTGCATTCATTTTATGTTTCAGGTTCAGGGGGAGGTGTGGGAGGTTTTTTAATTCG
CGGCCGCGGCGCCAATGCATTGGGCCCGGTACCCAGCTTTTGTTCCCTTTAGTGAGGGTTAATTGCGCGC
TTGGCGTAATCATGGTCATAGCTGTTTCCTGTGTGAAATTGTTATCCGCTCACAATTCCACACAACATAC
GAGCCGGGAGCATAAAGTGTAAAGCCTGGGGTGCCTAATGAGTGAGCTAACTCACATTAATTGCGTTGCG
CTCACTGCCCGCTTTCCAGTCGGGAAACCTGTCGTGCCAGCTGCATTAATGAATCGGCCAACGCGCGGGG
AGAGGCGGTTTGCGTATTGGGCGCTCTTCCGCTTCCTCGCTCACTGACTCGCTGCGCTCGGTCGTTCGGC
TGCGGCGAGCGGTATCAGCTCACTCAAAGGCGGTAATACGGTTATCCACAGAATCAGGGGATAACGCAGG
AAAGAACATGTGAGCAAAAGGCCAGCAAAAGGCCAGGAACCGTAAAAAGGCCGCGTTGCTGGCGTTTTTC
CATAGGCTCCGCCCCCCTGACGAGCATCACAAAAATCGACGCTCAAGTCAGAGGTGGCGAAACCCGACAG
GACTATAAAGATACCAGGCGTTTCCCCCTGGAAGCTCCCTCGTGCGCTCTCCTGTTCCGACCCTGCCGCT
TACCGGATACCTGTCCGCCTTTCTCCCTTCGGGAAGCGTGGCGCTTTCTCATAGCTCACGCTGTAGGTAT
CTCAGTTCGGTGTAGGTCGTTCGCTCCAAGCTGGGCTGTGTGCACGAACCCCCCGTTCAGCCCGACCGCT
GCGCCTTATCCGGTAACTATCGTCTTGAGTCCAACCCGGTAAGACACGACTTATCGCCACTGGCAGCAGC
CACTGGTAACAGGATTAGCAGAGCGAGGTATGTAGGCGGTGCTACAGAGTTCTTGAAGTGGTGGCCTAAC
TACGGCTACACTAGAAGAACAGTATTTGGTATCTGCGCTCTGCTGAAGCCAGTTACCTTCGGAAAAAGAG
TTGGTAGCTCTTGATCCGGCAAACAAACCACCGCTGGTAGCGGTGGTTTTTTTGTTTGCAAGCAGCAGAT
TACGCGCAGAAAAAAAGGATCTCAAGAAGATCCTTTGATCTTTTCTACGGGGTCTGACGCTCAGTGGAAC
GAAAACTCACGTTAAGGGATTTTGGTCATGAGATTATCAAAAAGGATCTTCACCTAGATCCTTTTAAATT
AAAAATGAAGTTTTAAATCAATCTAAAGTATATATGAGTAAACTTGGTCTGACAGTTACCAATGCTTAAT
CAGTGAGGCACCTATCTCAGCGATCTGTCTATTTCGTTCATCCATAGTTGCCTGACTCCCCGTCGTGTAG
ATAACTACGATACGGGAGGGCTTACCATCTGGCCCCAGTGCTGCAATGATACCGCGAGACCCACGCTCAC
CGGCTCCAGATTTATCAGCAATAAACCAGCCAGCCGGAAGGGCCGAGCGCAGAAGTGGTCCTGCAACTTT
ATCCGCCTCCATCCAGTCTATTAATTGTTGCCGGGAAGCTAGAGTAAGTAGTTCGCCAGTTAATAGTTTG
CGCAACGTTGTTGCCATTGCTACAGGCATCGTGGTGTCACGCTCGTCGTTTGGTATGGCTTCATTCAGCT
CCGGTTCCCAACGATCAAGGCGAGTTACATGATCCCCCATGTTGTGCAAAAAAGCGGTTAGCTCCTTCGG
TCCTCCGATCGTTGTCAGAAGTAAGTTGGCCGCAGTGTTATCACTCATGGTTATGGCAGCACTGCATAAT
TCTCTTACTGTCATGCCATCCGTAAGATGCTTTTCTGTGACTGGTGAGTACTCAACCAAGTCATTCTGAG
AATAGTGTATGCGGCGACCGAGTTGCTCTTGCCCGGCGTCAATACGGGATAATACCGCGCCACATAGCAG
AACTTTAAAAGTGCTCATCATTGGAAAACGTTCTTCGGGGCGAAAACTCTCAAGGATCTTACCGCTGTTG
AGATCCAGTTCGATGTAACCCACTCGTGCACCCAACTGATCTTCAGCATCTTTTACTTTCACCAGCGTTT
CTGGGTGAGCAAAAACAGGAAGGCAAAATGCCGCAAAAAAGGGAATAAGGGCGACACGGAAATGTTGAAT
ACTCATACTCTTCCTTTTTCAATATTATTGAAGCATTTATCAGGGTTATTGTCTCATGAGCGGATACATA
TTTGAATGTATTTAGAAAAATAAACAAATAGGGGTTCCGCGCACATTTCCCCGAAAAGTGCCACCTAAAT
TGTAAGCGTTAATATTTTGTTAAAATTCGCGTTAAATTTTTGTTAAATCAGCTCATTTTTTAACCAATAG
GCCGAAATCGGCAAAATCCCTTATAAATCAAAAGAATAGACCGAGATAGGGT
[37 nt withheld, positions 5163-5199]
AAAGAACGTGGACTCCAACGTCAAAGG
[49 nt withheld, positions 5227-5275]
T
[91 nt withheld, positions 5277-5367]
G
[124 nt withheld, positions 5369-5492]
CCCATTCGCCATTCAGGCTG
